Addgene plasmid #19909: pcDNA3-HA2-DDB1
Depositing lab: Yue Xiong. Depositing organization: University of North Carolina at Chapel Hill. Publication: WD40 protein FBW5 promotes ubiquitination of tumor suppressor TSC2 by DDB1-CUL4-ROC1 ligase. Hu J, Zacharek S, He YJ, Lee H, Shumway S, Duronio RJ, Xiong Y. Genes Dev. 2008 Apr 1. 22(7):866-71. 10.1101/gad.1624008 PubMed 18381890.
Backbone
  Vector backbone: pcDNA3-HA2
  Backbone size w/o insert (bp): 5512
  Vector type: Mammalian Expression
  Selectable markers: G418
Growth in bacteria
  Bacterial resistance: Ampicillin, 100 μg/mL
  Growth temperature: 37°C
  Growth strain: DH5alpha
  Copy number: High Copy
Gene/Insert
  Gene/Insert name: Damage-specific DNA binding protein 1 (alt name: DDB1)
  Species: H. sapiens (human)
  Insert size (bp): 3420
  Mutation: please see depositor comment below
  GenBank ID: NM_001923
  Entrez Gene: DDB1 (a.k.a. DDBA, UV-DDB1, WHIKERS, XAP1, XPCE, XPE, XPE-BF)
  Tag / fusion protein: HA (N terminal on backbone)
  Cloning method: Restriction Enzyme; 5′ cloning site -- (not destroyed); 3′ cloning site -- (not destroyed)
  Sequencing primers: 5′ T7; 3′ SP6
Terms and licenses: Academic/Nonprofit Terms; Industry Terms: Not Available to Industry
Depositor comments: Please note that Addgene's quality control result found mutations I253T, I258L and M679V in DDB1 when compared to the Genbank NM_001923. The plasmid should function as described in the original publication (Hu et al Genes Dev. 2008 Apr 1. 22(7):866-71).
How to cite: pcDNA3-HA2-DDB1 was a gift from Yue Xiong (Addgene plasmid # 19909 ; http://n2t.net/addgene:19909 ; RRID:Addgene_19909)
