[The description below was written by a language model from this plasmid's Addgene catalogue record and pLannotate feature annotations shown in this document.]
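Description:
pcDNA3-HA2-DDB1 is a mammalian expression plasmid built on pcDNA3-HA2, a pcDNA3 derivative that supplies an N-terminal HA epitope tag. It is maintained in E. coli as a high-copy plasmid through a ColE1/pUC-type origin and selected with ampicillin via the β-lactamase gene. An f1 origin is also present. For selection in mammalian cells, an SV40 enhancer/early promoter drives the neomycin phosphotransferase gene, followed by an SV40 polyadenylation signal, conferring G418 resistance. The sequenced plasmid is about 8.9 kb, consistent with the stated backbone and insert sizes.

The payload is the full-length human DDB1 (damage-specific DNA binding protein 1) coding sequence, about 3.4 kb. It lies downstream of the CMV immediate-early enhancer and promoter and upstream of the bovine growth hormone polyadenylation signal. A short tandem HA tag segment sits just before the DDB1 open reading frame; it is annotated as a fragment of a 3xHA element, and the backbone name suggests two copies. The resulting protein can be detected or immunoprecipitated with anti-HA antibodies. T7 and SP6 promoters flank the insert and serve as sequencing primer sites. A few small annotated fragments (HIV-1 LTR, ble, lacI) appear to be short backbone matches rather than functional elements.

DDB1 is a core component of the UV-damaged DNA-binding complex and the adaptor of DDB1-CUL4-ROC1 ubiquitin ligases. The associated study examined ubiquitination of the tumor suppressor TSC2 by this ligase through the WD40 protein FBW5. Repository quality-control sequencing found three amino acid differences from the reference sequence (I253T, I258L and M679V), though the depositor comments state the plasmid should function as published.
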