Features (pLannotate 1.2.2; 22 found; start..end, strand, type, name):
     30..82      -  misc_feature   bom (fragment): basis of mobility region from pBR322
    237..616     +  enhancer       CMV enhancer: human cytomegalovirus immediate early enhancer
    617..820     +  promoter       CMV promoter: human cytomegalovirus (CMV) immediate early promoter
    816..849     +  LTR            5' LTR (truncated) (fragment): truncated 5' long terminal repeat (LTR) from HIV-1
    865..883     +  promoter       T7 promoter: promoter for bacteriophage T7 RNA polymerase
    899..955     +  CDS            3xHA (fragment): three tandem HA epitope tags
    983..4402    +  CDS            DDB1: DDB1_HUMAN - Also known as XAP1. Experimental evidence at protein level: Swiss-Prot protein existence level 1. Protein, which is both involved in DNA repair and protein ubiquitination, as part of the UV-DDB complex and DCX (DDB1-CUL4-X-box) complexes, respectively (PubMed:15448697, PubMed:14739464, PubMed:16260596, PubMed:16482215, PubMed:17079684, PubMed:16407242, PubMed:16407252, PubMed:16940174). Core component of the UV-DDB complex (UV-damaged DNA-binding protein complex), a complex that recognizes UV- induced DNA damage and recruit proteins of the nucleotide excision repair pathway (the N
   4467..4485    -  promoter       SP6 promoter: promoter for bacteriophage SP6 RNA polymerase
   4511..4735    +  polyA_signal   bGH poly(A) signal: bovine growth hormone polyadenylation signal
   4739..4760    +  promoter       SV40 promoter (fragment): SV40 enhancer and early promoter
   4781..5209    +  rep_origin     f1 ori (sequence partly withheld): f1 bacteriophage origin of replication; arrow indicates direction of (+) strand synthesis
   5223..5552    +  promoter       SV40 promoter: SV40 enhancer and early promoter
   5619..6410    +  CDS            neo: KKA2_KLEPN - Also known as kan, nptII. Experimental evidence at protein level: Swiss-Prot protein existence level 1. Resistance to kanamycin, neomycin, paromomycin, ribostamycin, butirosin and gentamicin B. From Klebsiella pneumoniae.
   6434..6592    +  CDS            ble (fragment): BLE_KLEPN - Experimental evidence at protein level: Swiss-Prot protein existence level 1. Binding protein with a strong affinity to the bleomycin family of antibiotics. Binds to CL990; an antimitotic-antibiotic compound. From Klebsiella pneumoniae.
   6587..6708    +  polyA_signal   SV40 poly(A) signal: SV40 polyadenylation signal
   6781..6797    -  protein_bind   lac operator: The lac repressor binds to the lac operator to inhibit transcription in E. coli. This inhibition can be relieved by adding lactose or isopropyl-β-D-thiogalactopyranoside (IPTG). lac repressor encoded by lacI
   6805..6835    -  promoter       lac promoter: promoter for the E. coli lac operon
   6850..6871    -  protein_bind   CAP binding site: CAP binding activates transcription in the presence of cAMP. E. coli catabolite activator protein
   6884..6976    -  CDS            lacI (fragment): lac repressor; lacI; The lac repressor binds to the lac operator to inhibit transcription in E. coli. This inhibition can be relieved by adding lactose or isopropyl-β-D-thiogalactopyranoside (IPTG).
   7159..7747    -  rep_origin     ori: high-copy-number ColE1/pMB1/pBR322/pUC origin of replication
   7918..8778    -  CDS            AmpR: β-lactamase; bla; confers resistance to ampicillin, carbenicillin, and related antibiotics
   8779..8883    -  promoter       AmpR promoter: bla
>Addgene plasmid #19909 | pcDNA3-HA2-DDB1 | addgene full sequence | sequence record 228469 | Addgene NGS Result
TCGACGGATCGGGAGATCTCCCGATCCCCTATGGTGCACTCTCAGTACAATCTGCTCTGATGCCGCATAG
TTAAGCCAGTATCTGCTCCCTGCTTGTGTGTTGGAGGTCGCTGAGTAGTGCGCGAGCAAAATTTAAGCTA
CAACAAGGCAAGGCTTGACCGACAATTGCATGAAGAATCTGCTTAGGGTTAGGCGTTTTGCGCTGCTTCG
CGATGTACGGGCCAGATATACGCGTTGACATTGATTATTGACTAGTTATTAATAGTAATCAATTACGGGG
TCATTAGTTCATAGCCCATATATGGAGTTCCGCGTTACATAACTTACGGTAAATGGCCCGCCTGGCTGAC
CGCCCAACGACCCCCGCCCATTGACGTCAATAATGACGTATGTTCCCATAGTAACGCCAATAGGGACTTT
CCATTGACGTCAATGGGTGGAGTATTTACGGTAAACTGCCCACTTGGCAGTACATCAAGTGTATCATATG
CCAAGTACGCCCCCTATTGACGTCAATGACGGTAAATGGCCCGCCTGGCATTATGCCCAGTACATGACCT
TATGGGACTTTCCTACTTGGCAGTACATCTACGTATTAGTCATCGCTATTACCATGGTGATGCGGTTTTG
GCAGTACATCAATGGGCGTGGATAGCGGTTTGACTCACGGGGATTTCCAAGTCTCCACCCCATTGACGTC
AATGGGAGTTTGTTTTGGCACCAAAATCAACGGGACTTTCCAAAATGTCGTAACAACTCCGCCCCATTGA
CGCAAATGGGCGGTAGGCGTGTACGGTGGGAGGTCTATATAAGCAGAGCTCTCTGGCTAACTAGAGAACC
CACTGCTTACTGGCTTATCGAAATTAATACGACTCACTATAGGGAGACCCAAGCTATGTACCCATACGAT
GTTCCTGACTATGCGGGCTATCCCTATGACGTCCCGGACTATGCAAGCTTGGTACCGTTAACATGGATCC
GCATGTCGTACAACTACGTGGTAACGGCCCAGAAGCCCACCGCCGTGAACGGCTGCGTGACCGGACACTT
TACTTCGGCCGAAGACTTAAACCTGTTGATTGCCAAAAACACGAGATTAGAGATCTATGTGGTCACCGCC
GAGGGGCTTCGGCCTGTCAAAGAGGTGGGCATGTATGGGAAGATTGCGGTCATGGAGCTTTTCAGGCCCA
AGGGGGAGAGCAAGGACCTGCTGTTTATCTTGACAGCGAAGTACAATGCCTGCATCCTGGAGTATAAACA
GAGTGGCGAGAGCATTGACATCATTACGCGAGCCCATGGCAATGTCCAGGACCGCATTGGCCGCCCCTCA
GAGACCGGCATTATTGGCATCATTGACCCTGAGTGCCGGATGATTGGCCTGCGTCTCTATGATGGCCTTT
TCAAGGTTATTCCACTAGATCGCGATAATAAAGAACTCAAGGCCTTCAACATCCGCCTGGAGGAGCTGCA
TGTCATTGATGTCAAGTTCCTATATGGTTGCCAAGCACCTACTATTTGCTTTGTCTACCAGGACCCTCAG
GGGCGGCACGTAAAAACCTATGAGGTGTCTCTCCGAGAAAAGGAATTCAATAAGGGCCCTTGGAAACAGG
AAAATGTCGAAGCTGAAGCTTCCATGGTGATCGCAGTCCCAGAGCCCTTTGGGGGGGCCATCATCATTGG
ACAGGAGTCAATCACCTATCACAATGGTGACAAATACCTGGCTATTGCCCCTCCTATCACCAAGCAAAGC
ACGCTTGTGTGCCACAATCGAGTGGACCCTAATGGCTCAAGATACCTGCTGGGAGACATGGAAGGCCGGC
TCTTCATGCTGCTTTTGGAGAAGGAGGAACAGATGGATGGCACCGTCACTCTCAAGGATCTCCGTGTAGA
ACTCCTTGGAGAGACCTCTATTGCTGAGTGCTTGACATACCTTGATAATGGTGTTGTGTTTGTCGGGTCT
CGCCTGGGTGACTCCCAGCTTGTGAAGCTCAACGTTGACAGTAATGAACAAGGCTCCTATGTAGTGGCCA
TGGAAACCTTTACCAACTTAGGACCCATTGTCGATATGTGCGTGGTGGACCTGGAGAGGCAGGGGCAGGG
GCAGCTGGTCACTTGCTCTGGGGCTTTCAAGGAAGGTTCTTTGCGGATCATCCGGAATGGAATTGGAATC
CACGAGCATGCCAGCATTGACTTACCAGGCATCAAAGGATTATGGCCACTGCGGTCTGACCCTAATCGTG
AGACTGATGACACTTTGGTGCTCTCTTTTGTGGGCCAGACAAGAGTTCTCATGTTAAATGGAGAGGAGGT
AGAAGAAACCGAACTGATGGGTTTCGTGGATGATCAGCAGACTTTCTTCTGTGGCAACGTGGCTCATCAG
CAGCTTATCCAGATCACTTCAGCATCGGTGAGGTTGGTCTCTCAAGAACCCAAAGCTCTGGTCAGTGAAT
GGAAGGAGCCTCAGGCCAAGAACATCAGTGTGGCCTCCTGCAATAGCAGCCAGGTGGTGGTGGCTGTAGG
CAGGGCCCTCTACTATCTGCAGATCCATCCTCAGGAGCTCCGGCAGATCAGCCACACAGAGATGGAACAT
GAAGTGGCTTGCTTGGACATCACCCCATTAGGAGACAGCAATGGACTGTCCCCTCTTTGTGCCATTGGCC
TCTGGACGGACATCTCGGCTCGTATCTTGAAGTTGCCCTCTTTTGAACTACTGCACAAGGAGATGCTGGG
TGGAGAGATCATTCCTCGCTCCATCCTGATGACCACCTTTGAGAGTAGCCATTACCTCCTTTGTGCCTTG
GGAGATGGAGCGCTTTTCTACTTTGGGCTCAACATTGAGACAGGTCTGTTGAGCGACCGTAAGAAGGTGA
CTTTGGGCACCCAGCCCACCGTATTGAGGACTTTTCGTTCTCTTTCTACCACCAACGTCTTTGCTTGTTC
TGACCGCCCCACTGTCATCTATAGCAGCAACCACAAATTGGTCTTCTCAAATGTCAACCTCAAGGAAGTG
AACTACGTGTGTCCCCTCAATTCAGATGGCTATCCTGACAGCCTGGCGCTGGCCAACAATAGCACCCTCA
CCATTGGCACCATCGATGAGATCCAGAAGCTGCACATTCGCACAGTTCCCCTCTATGAGTCTCCAAGGAA
GATCTGCTACCAGGAAGTGTCCCAGTGTTTCGGGGTCCTCTCCAGCCGCATTGAAGTCCAAGACACGAGT
GGGGGCACGACAGCCTTGAGGCCCAGCGCTAGCACCCAGGCTCTGTCCAGCAGTGTAAGCTCCAGCAAGC
TGTTCTCCAGCAGCACTGCTCCTCATGAGACCTCCTTTGGAGAAGAGGTGGAGGTGCACAACCTACTTAT
CATTGACCAACACACCTTTGAAGTGCTTCATGCCCACCAGTTTCTGCAGAATGAATATGCCCTCAGTCTG
GTTTCCTGCAAGCTGGGCAAAGACCCCAACACTTACTTCATTGTGGGCACAGCAATGGTGTATCCTGAAG
AGGCAGAGCCCAAGCAGGGTCGCATTGTGGTCTTTCAGTATTCGGATGGAAAACTACAGACTGTGGCTGA
AAAGGAAGTGAAAGGGGCCGTGTACTCTATGGTGGAATTTAACGGGAAGCTGTTAGCCAGCATCAATAGC
ACGGTGCGGCTCTATGAGTGGACAACAGAGAAGGAGCTGCGCACTGAGTGCAACCACTACAACAACATCA
TGGCCCTCTACCTGAAGACCAAGGGCGACTTCATCCTGGTGGGCGACCTTATGCGCTCAGTGCTGCTGCT
TGCCTACAAGCCCATGGAAGGAAACTTTGAAGAGATTGCTCGAGACTTTAATCCCAACTGGATGAGTGCT
GTGGAAATCTTGGATGATGACAATTTTCTGGGGGCTGAAAATGCCTTTAACTTGTTTGTGTGTCAAAAGG
ATAGCGCTGCCACCACTGACGAGGAGCGGCAGCACCTCCAGGAGGTTGGTCTTTTCCACCTGGGCGAGTT
TGTCAATGTCTTTTGCCACGGCTCTCTGGTAATGCAGAATCTGGGTGAGACTTCCACCCCCACACAAGGC
TCGGTGCTCTTCGGCACGGTCAACGGCATGATAGGGCTGGTGACCTCACTGTCAGAGAGCTGGTACAACC
TCCTGCTGGACATGCAGAATCGACTCAATAAAGTCATCAAAAGTGTGGGGAAGATCGAGCACTCCTTCTG
GAGATCCTTTCACACCGAGCGGAAGACAGAACCAGCCACAGGTTTCATCGACGGTGACTTGATTGAGAGT
TTCCTGGATATTAGCCGCCCCAAGATGCAGGAGGTGGTGGCAAACCTACAGTATGACGATGGCAGCGGTA
TGAAGCGAGAGGCCACTGCAGACGACCTCATCAAGGTTGTGGAGGAGCTAACTCGGATTCATACGTAGGC
TAGCGTCGACAAGGGCGAATTCCAGCACACTGGCGGCCGTTACTAGAGGGCCCTATTCTATAGTGTCACC
TAAATGCTAGAGCTCGCTGATCAGCCTCGACTGTGCCTTCTAGTTGCCAGCCATCTGTTGTTTGCCCCTC
CCCCGTGCCTTCCTTGACCCTGGAAGGTGCCACTCCCACTGTCCTTTCCTAATAAAATGAGGAAATTGCA
TCGCATTGTCTGAGTAGGTGTCATTCTATTCTGGGGGGTGGGGTGGGGCAGGACAGCAAGGGGGAGGATT
GGGAAGACAATAGCAGGCATGCTGGGGATGCGGTGGGCTCTATGGCTTCTGAGGCGGAAAGAACCAGCTG
GGGCTCTAGGGGGTATCCCC
[124 nt withheld, positions 4781-4904]
C
[91 nt withheld, positions 4906-4996]
A
[49 nt withheld, positions 4998-5046]
CCTTTGACGTTGGAGTCCACGTTCTTT
[37 nt withheld, positions 5074-5110]
ACCCTATCTCGGTCTATTCTTTTGATTTATAAGGGATTTTGCCGATTTCGGCCTATTGGTTAAAAAATGA
GCTGATTTAACAAAAATTTAACGCGAATTAATTCTGTGGAATGTGTGTCAGTTAGGGTGTGGAAAGTCCC
CAGGCTCCCCAGCAGGCAGAAGTATGCAAAGCATGCATCTCAATTAGTCAGCAACCAGGTGTGGAAAGTC
CCCAGGCTCCCCAGCAGGCAGAAGTATGCAAAGCATGCATCTCAATTAGTCAGCAACCATAGTCCCGCCC
CTAACTCCGCCCATCCCGCCCCTAACTCCGCCCAGTTCCGCCCATTCTCCGCCCCATGGCTGACTAATTT
TTTTTATTTATGCAGAGGCCGAGGCCGCCTCTGCCTCTGAGCTATTCCAGAAGTAGTGAGGAGGCTTTTT
TGGAGGCCTAGGCTTTTGCAAAAAGCTCCCGGGAGCTTGTATATCCATTTTCGGATCTGATCAAGAGACA
GGATGAGGATCGTTTCGCATGATTGAACAAGATGGATTGCACGCAGGTTCTCCGGCCGCTTGGGTGGAGA
GGCTATTCGGCTATGACTGGGCACAACAGACAATCGGCTGCTCTGATGCCGCCGTGTTCCGGCTGTCAGC
GCAGGGGCGCCCGGTTCTTTTTGTCAAGACCGACCTGTCCGGTGCCCTGAATGAACTGCAGGACGAGGCA
GCGCGGCTATCGTGGCTGGCCACGACGGGCGTTCCTTGCGCAGCTGTGCTCGACGTTGTCACTGAAGCGG
GAAGGGACTGGCTGCTATTGGGCGAAGTGCCGGGGCAGGATCTCCTGTCATCTCACCTTGCTCCTGCCGA
GAAAGTATCCATCATGGCTGATGCAATGCGGCGGCTGCATACGCTTGATCCGGCTACCTGCCCATTCGAC
CACCAAGCGAAACATCGCATCGAGCGAGCACGTACTCGGATGGAAGCCGGTCTTGTCGATCAGGATGATC
TGGACGAAGAGCATCAGGGGCTCGCGCCAGCCGAACTGTTCGCCAGGCTCAAGGCGCGCATGCCCGACGG
CGAGGATCTCGTCGTGACCCATGGCGATGCCTGCTTGCCGAATATCATGGTGGAAAATGGCCGCTTTTCT
GGATTCATCGACTGTGGCCGGCTGGGTGTGGCGGACCGCTATCAGGACATAGCGTTGGCTACCCGTGATA
TTGCTGAAGAGCTTGGCGGCGAATGGGCTGACCGCTTCCTCGTGCTTTACGGTATCGCCGCTCCCGATTC
GCAGCGCATCGCCTTCTATCGCCTTCTTGACGAGTTCTTCTGAGCGGGACTCTGGGGTTCGAAATGACCG
ACCAAGCGACGCCCAACCTGCCATCACGAGATTTCGATTCCACCGCCGCCTTCTATGAAAGGTTGGGCTT
CGGAATCGTTTTCCGGGACGCCGGCTGGATGATCCTCCAGCGCGGGGATCTCATGCTGGAGTTCTTCGCC
CACCCCAACTTGTTTATTGCAGCTTATAATGGTTACAAATAAAGCAATAGCATCACAAATTTCACAAATA
AAGCATTTTTTTCACTGCATTCTAGTTGTGGTTTGTCCAAACTCATCAATGTATCTTATCATGTCTGTAT
ACCGTCGACCTCTAGCTAGAGCTTGGCGTAATCATGGTCATAGCTGTTTCCTGTGTGAAATTGTTATCCG
CTCACAATTCCACACAACATACGAGCCGGAAGCATAAAGTGTAAAGCCTGGGGTGCCTAATGAGTGAGCT
AACTCACATTAATTGCGTTGCGCTCACTGCCCGCTTTCCAGTCGGGAAACCTGTCGTGCCAGCTGCATTA
ATGAATCGGCCAACGCGCGGGGAGAGGCGGTTTGCGTATTGGGCGCTCTTCCGCTTCCTCGCTCACTGAC
TCGCTGCGCTCGGTCGTTCGGCTGCGGCGAGCGGTATCAGCTCACTCAAAGGCGGTAATACGGTTATCCA
CAGAATCAGGGGATAACGCAGGAAAGAACATGTGAGCAAAAGGCCAGCAAAAGGCCAGGAACCGTAAAAA
GGCCGCGTTGCTGGCGTTTTTCCATAGGCTCCGCCCCCCTGACGAGCATCACAAAAATCGACGCTCAAGT
CAGAGGTGGCGAAACCCGACAGGACTATAAAGATACCAGGCGTTTCCCCCTGGAAGCTCCCTCGTGCGCT
CTCCTGTTCCGACCCTGCCGCTTACCGGATACCTGTCCGCCTTTCTCCCTTCGGGAAGCGTGGCGCTTTC
TCATAGCTCACGCTGTAGGTATCTCAGTTCGGTGTAGGTCGTTCGCTCCAAGCTGGGCTGTGTGCACGAA
CCCCCCGTTCAGCCCGACCGCTGCGCCTTATCCGGTAACTATCGTCTTGAGTCCAACCCGGTAAGACACG
ACTTATCGCCACTGGCAGCAGCCACTGGTAACAGGATTAGCAGAGCGAGGTATGTAGGCGGTGCTACAGA
GTTCTTGAAGTGGTGGCCTAACTACGGCTACACTAGAAGAACAGTATTTGGTATCTGCGCTCTGCTGAAG
CCAGTTACCTTCGGAAAAAGAGTTGGTAGCTCTTGATCCGGCAAACAAACCACCGCTGGTAGCGGTGGTT
TTTTTGTTTGCAAGCAGCAGATTACGCGCAGAAAAAAAGGATCTCAAGAAGATCCTTTGATCTTTTCTAC
GGGGTCTGACGCTCAGTGGAACGAAAACTCACGTTAAGGGATTTTGGTCATGAGATTATCAAAAAGGATC
TTCACCTAGATCCTTTTAAATTAAAAATGAAGTTTTAAATCAATCTAAAGTATATATGAGTAAACTTGGT
CTGACAGTTACCAATGCTTAATCAGTGAGGCACCTATCTCAGCGATCTGTCTATTTCGTTCATCCATAGT
TGCCTGACTCCCCGTCGTGTAGATAACTACGATACGGGAGGGCTTACCATCTGGCCCCAGTGCTGCAATG
ATACCGCGAGACCCACGCTCACCGGCTCCAGATTTATCAGCAATAAACCAGCCAGCCGGAAGGGCCGAGC
GCAGAAGTGGTCCTGCAACTTTATCCGCCTCCATCCAGTCTATTAATTGTTGCCGGGAAGCTAGAGTAAG
TAGTTCGCCAGTTAATAGTTTGCGCAACGTTGTTGCCATTGCTACAGGCATCGTGGTGTCACGCTCGTCG
TTTGGTATGGCTTCATTCAGCTCCGGTTCCCAACGATCAAGGCGAGTTACATGATCCCCCATGTTGTGCA
AAAAAGCGGTTAGCTCCTTCGGTCCTCCGATCGTTGTCAGAAGTAAGTTGGCCGCAGTGTTATCACTCAT
GGTTATGGCAGCACTGCATAATTCTCTTACTGTCATGCCATCCGTAAGATGCTTTTCTGTGACTGGTGAG
TACTCAACCAAGTCATTCTGAGAATAGTGTATGCGGCGACCGAGTTGCTCTTGCCCGGCGTCAATACGGG
ATAATACCGCGCCACATAGCAGAACTTTAAAAGTGCTCATCATTGGAAAACGTTCTTCGGGGCGAAAACT
CTCAAGGATCTTACCGCTGTTGAGATCCAGTTCGATGTAACCCACTCGTGCACCCAACTGATCTTCAGCA
TCTTTTACTTTCACCAGCGTTTCTGGGTGAGCAAAAACAGGAAGGCAAAATGCCGCAAAAAAGGGAATAA
GGGCGACACGGAAATGTTGAATACTCATACTCTTCCTTTTTCAATATTATTGAAGCATTTATCAGGGTTA
TTGTCTCATGAGCGGATACATATTTGAATGTATTTAGAAAAATAAACAAATAGGGGTTCCGCGCACATTT
CCCCGAAAAGTGCCACCTGACG
