>Addgene plasmid #19909 | pcDNA3-HA2-DDB1 | addgene partial sequence | sequence record 26157 | 19909 with CMV-F
GAGCTCTCTGGCTAACTAGAGAACCCACTGCTTACTGGCTTATCGAAATTAATACGACTCACTATAGGGA
GACCCAAGCTATGTACCCATACGATGTTCCTGACTATGCGGGCTATCCCTATGACGTCCCGGACTATGCA
AGCTTGGTACCGTTAACATGGATCCGCATGTCGTACAACTACGTGGTAACGGCCCAGAAGCCCACCGCCG
TGAACGGCTGCGTGACCGGACACTTTACTTCGGCCGAAGACTTAAACCTGTTGATTGCCAAAAACACGAG
ATTAGAGATCTATGTGGTCACCGCCGAGGGGCTTCGGCCTGTCAAAGAGGTGGGCATGTATGGGAAGATT
GCGGTCATGGAGCTTTTCAGGCCCAAGGGGGAGAGCAAGGACCTGCTGTTTATCTTGACAGCGAAGTACA
ATGCCTGCATCCTGGAGTATAAACAGAGTGGCGAGAGCATTGACATCATTACGCGAGCCCATGGCAATGT
CCAGGACCGCATTGGCCGCCCCTCAGAGACCGGCATTATTGGCATCATTGACCCTGAGTGCCGGATGATT
GGCCTGCGTCTCTATGATGGCCTTTTCAAGGTTATTCCACTAGATCGCGATAATAAAGAACTCAAGGCCT
TCAACATCCGCCTGGAGGAGCTGCATGTCATTGATGTCAAGTTCCTATATGGTTGCCAAGCACCTACTAT
TTGCTTTGTCTACCAGGACCCTCAGGGGCGGCACGTAAAAACCTATGAGGTGTCTCTCCGAGAAAAGGAA
TTCAATAAGGGCCCTTGGAAACAGGAAAATGTC
